LOCUS       Exported 9973 bp ds-DNA circular SYN 29-AUG-2018
DEFINITION  pCAG-CFP.
ACCESSION   urn.local...o-98sgkio
VERSION     .
KEYWORDS    pCAG-NLS(SV40)x2-rAPOBEC1-gs-XTEN-gs-hdenAsCas12a(E174R/S542R/...
SOURCE      synthetic DNA construct
  ORGANISM  synthetic DNA construct
REFERENCE   1 (bases 1 to 9973)
  AUTHORS   .
  TITLE     Direct Submission
  JOURNAL   Exported Aug 29, 2018 from SnapGene 4.2.4 http://www.snapgene.com
FEATURES             Location/Qualifiers
     source          1..9973
                     /organism="synthetic DNA construct"
                     /mol_type="other DNA"
     promoter        4..383
                     /label=CMV Enhancer
                     /note="/Color=#ffbb33"
                     /note="/created_by=User"
                     /note="/modified_by=User"
     promoter        385..660
                     /label=chicken beta-actin promoter
                     /note="/created_by=User"
                     /note="/modified_by=User"
     promoter        661..1677
                     /label=chimeric intron
                     /note="/Color=#eeeeee"
                     /note="/created_by=User"
                     /note="/modified_by=User"
     CDS             1776..1781
                     /label=Start codon and inserted Gly for NcoI site
                     /note="/created_by=User"
                     /note="/modified_by=User"
     CDS             1782..1802
                     /codon_start=1
                     /product="nuclear localization signal of SV40 large T
                     antigen"
                     /label=SV40 NLS
                     /note="/Color=#6bba70"
                     /translation="PKKKRKV"
     CDS             1803..1811
                     /label=Gly-Ser linker
                     /note="/Color=#ff7400"
                     /note="/created_by=User"
                     /note="/modified_by=User"
     CDS             1812..1832
                     /codon_start=1
                     /product="nuclear localization signal of SV40 large T
                     antigen"
                     /label=SV40 NLS
                     /note="/Color=#6bba70"
                     /translation="PKKKRKV"
     CDS             1833..1841
                     /label=Gly-Ser linker
                     /note="/Color=#ff7400"
                     /note="/created_by=User"
                     /note="/modified_by=User"
     CDS             1842..2525
                     /label=rAPOBEC1
                     /note="/Color=#ff7777"
                     /note="/created_by=User"
                     /note="/modified_by=User"
     CDS             2526..2549
                     /label=Gly-Ser linker
                     /note="/Color=#ff7400"
                     /note="/created_by=User"
     CDS             2550..2597
                     /label=XTEN linker
                     /note="/Color=#ff9911"
                     /note="/created_by=User"
                     /note="/modified_by=User"
     CDS             2598..2621
                     /label=Gly-Ser linker
                     /note="/Color=#ff7400"
                     /note="/created_by=User"
     CDS             2622..6539
                     /codon_start=1
                     /label=human codon optimized DNase inactive (D908A) en
                     /label=human codon optimized DNase inactive (D908A)
                     enAsCas12a(E174R/S542R/K548R)
                     /note="/modified_by=User"
                     /translation="MQFEGFTNLYQVSKTLRFELIPQGKTLKHIQEQGFIEEDKARNDH
                     YKELKPIIDRIYKTYADQCLQLVQLDWENLSAAIDSYRKEKTEETRNALIEEQATYRNA
                     IHDYFIGRTDNLTDAINKRHAEIYKGLFKAELFNGKVLKQLGTVTTTEHENALLRSFDK
                     FTTYFSGFYRNRKNVFSAEDISTAIPHRIVQDNFPKFKENCHIFTRLITAVPSLREHFE
                     NVKKAIGIFVSTSIEEVFSFPFYNQLLTQTQIDLYNQLLGGISREAGTEKIKGLNEVLN
                     LAIQKNDETAHIIASLPHRFIPLFKQILSDRNTLSFILEEFKSDEEVIQSFCKYKTLLR
                     NENVLETAEALFNELNSIDLTHIFISHKKLETISSALCDHWDTLRNALYERRISELTGK
                     ITKSAKEKVQRSLKHEDINLQEIISAAGKELSEAFKQKTSEILSHAHAALDQPLPTTLK
                     KQEEKEILKSQLDSLLGLYHLLDWFAVDESNEVDPEFSARLTGIKLEMEPSLSFYNKAR
                     NYATKKPYSVEKFKLNFQMPTLARGWDVNREKNNGAILFVKNGLYYLGIMPKQKGRYKA
                     LSFEPTEKTSEGFDKMYYDYFPDAAKMIPKCSTQLKAVTAHFQTHTTPILLSNNFIEPL
                     EITKEIYDLNNPEKEPKKFQTAYAKKTGDQKGYREALCKWIDFTRDFLSKYTKTTSIDL
                     SSLRPSSQYKDLGEYYAELNPLLYHISFQRIAEKEIMDAVETGKLYLFQIYNKDFAKGH
                     HGKPNLHTLYWTGLFSPENLAKTSIKLNGQAELFYRPKSRMKRMAHRLGEKMLNKKLKD
                     QKTPIPDTLYQELYDYVNHRLSHDLSDEARALLPNVITKEVSHEIIKDRRFTSDKFFFH
                     VPITLNYQAANSPSKFNQRVNAYLKEHPETPIIGIARGERNLIYITVIDSTGKILEQRS
                     LNTIQQFDYQKKLDNREKERVAARQAWSVVGTIKDLKQGYLSQVIHEIVDLMIHYQAVV
                     VLENLNFGFKSKRTGIAEKAVYQQFEKMLIDKLNCLVLKDYPAEKVGGVLNPYQLTDQF
                     TSFAKMGTQSGFLFYVPAPYTSKIDPLTGFVDPFVWKTIKNHESRKHFLEGFDFLHYDV
                     KTGDFILHFKMNRNLSFQRGLPGFMPAWDIVFEKNETQFDAKGTPFIAGKRIVPVIENH
                     RFTGRYRDLYPANELIALLEEKGIVFRDGSNILPKLLENDDSHAIDTMVALIRSVLQMR
                     NSNAATGEDYINSPVRDLNGVCFDSRFQNPEWPMDADANGAYHIALKGQLLLNHLKESK
                     DLKLQNGISNQDWLAYIQELRN"
     misc_feature    3138..3140
                     /label=E174R
                     /label=nonstandard type: misc_marker
                     /note="/created_by=User"
     misc_feature    4242..4244
                     /label=S542R
                     /label=nonstandard type: misc_marker
                     /note="/created_by=User"
     misc_feature    4260..4262
                     /label=K548R
                     /label=nonstandard type: misc_marker
                     /note="/created_by=User"
     misc_difference 5340..5342
                     /label=D908A
                     /note="/created_by=User"
     misc_feature    6259..6264
                     /label=silent mutation to remove NcoI site
                     /label=nonstandard type: misc_marker
                     /note="/created_by=User"
                     /note="/modified_by=User"
     misc_feature    6394..6399
                     /label=silent mutation to remove NcoI site
                     /label=nonstandard type: misc_marker
                     /note="/created_by=User"
                     /note="/modified_by=User"
     CDS             6540..6587
                     /label=nucleoplasmin NLS
                     /note="/Color=#6bba70"
                     /note="/created_by=User"
                     /note="/modified_by=User"
     CDS             6588..6623
                     /label=Gly-Ser linker
                     /note="/Color=#ff7400"
                     /note="/created_by=User"
                     /note="/modified_by=User"
     CDS             6624..6872
                     /label=UGI
                     /note="/Color=#9999ff"
                     /note="/created_by=User"
                     /note="/modified_by=User"
     CDS             6873..6884
                     /label=Gly-Ser linker
                     /note="/Color=#ff7400"
                     /note="/created_by=User"
                     /note="/modified_by=User"
     CDS             6885..6905
                     /codon_start=1
                     /product="nuclear localization signal of SV40 large T
                     antigen"
                     /label=SV40 NLS
                     /note="/Color=#6bba70"
                     /note="/modified_by=User"
                     /translation="PKKKRKV"
     terminator      7060..7115
                     /label=-beta-globin poly(A) signal
                     /note="/created_by=User"
                     /note="/modified_by=User"
     promoter        complement(7525..7554)
                     /label=lac_promoter
                     /note="/translation=MVSKGEELFTGVVPILVELDGDVNGHKFSVSGEGEGDAT
                     YGKLT
                     LKFICTTGKLPVPWPTLVTTLTWGVQCFSRYPDHMKQHDFFKSAMPEGYVQERTIFFK
                     DDGNYKTRAEVKFEGDTLVNRIELKGIDFKEDGNILGHKLEYNYISHNVYITADKQKN
                     GIKANFKIRHNIEDGSVQLADHYQQNTPIGDGPVLLPDNHYLSTQSALSKDPNEKRDH
                     MVLLEFVTAAGITLGMDELYK*"
     promoter        7660..7839
                     /label=SV40_promoter
                     /note="/translation=MVSKGEELFTGVVPILVELDGDVNGHKFSVSGEGEGDAT
                     YGKLT
                     LKFICTTGKLPVPWPTLVTTLTWGVQCFSRYPDHMKQHDFFKSAMPEGYVQERTIFFK
                     DDGNYKTRAEVKFEGDTLVNRIELKGIDFKEDGNILGHKLEYNYISHNVYITADKQKN
                     GIKANFKIRHNIEDGSVQLADHYQQNTPIGDGPVLLPDNHYLSTQSALSKDPNEKRDH
                     MVLLEFVTAAGITLGMDELYK*"
     rep_origin      7695..7772
                     /label=SV40_origin
                     /note="/translation=MVSKGEELFTGVVPILVELDGDVNGHKFSVSGEGEGDAT
                     YGKLT
                     LKFICTTGKLPVPWPTLVTTLTWGVQCFSRYPDHMKQHDFFKSAMPEGYVQERTIFFK
                     DDGNYKTRAEVKFEGDTLVNRIELKGIDFKEDGNILGHKLEYNYISHNVYITADKQKN
                     GIKANFKIRHNIEDGSVQLADHYQQNTPIGDGPVLLPDNHYLSTQSALSKDPNEKRDH
                     MVLLEFVTAAGITLGMDELYK*"
     terminator      7853..7984
                     /label=SV40_PA_terminator
                     /note="/translation=MVSKGEELFTGVVPILVELDGDVNGHKFSVSGEGEGDAT
                     YGKLT
                     LKFICTTGKLPVPWPTLVTTLTWGVQCFSRYPDHMKQHDFFKSAMPEGYVQERTIFFK
                     DDGNYKTRAEVKFEGDTLVNRIELKGIDFKEDGNILGHKLEYNYISHNVYITADKQKN
                     GIKANFKIRHNIEDGSVQLADHYQQNTPIGDGPVLLPDNHYLSTQSALSKDPNEKRDH
                     MVLLEFVTAAGITLGMDELYK*"
     rep_origin      complement(8208..8827)
                     /direction=LEFT
                     /label=pBR322_origin
                     /note="/translation=MVSKGEELFTGVVPILVELDGDVNGHKFSVSGEGEGDAT
                     YGKLT
                     LKFICTTGKLPVPWPTLVTTLTWGVQCFSRYPDHMKQHDFFKSAMPEGYVQERTIFFK
                     DDGNYKTRAEVKFEGDTLVNRIELKGIDFKEDGNILGHKLEYNYISHNVYITADKQKN
                     GIKANFKIRHNIEDGSVQLADHYQQNTPIGDGPVLLPDNHYLSTQSALSKDPNEKRDH
                     MVLLEFVTAAGITLGMDELYK*"
     gene            complement(8982..9842)
                     /gene="Ampicillin"
                     /label=Ampicillin
                     /note="/translation=MVSKGEELFTGVVPILVELDGDVNGHKFSVSGEGEGDAT
                     YGKLT
                     LKFICTTGKLPVPWPTLVTTLTWGVQCFSRYPDHMKQHDFFKSAMPEGYVQERTIFFK
                     DDGNYKTRAEVKFEGDTLVNRIELKGIDFKEDGNILGHKLEYNYISHNVYITADKQKN
                     GIKANFKIRHNIEDGSVQLADHYQQNTPIGDGPVLLPDNHYLSTQSALSKDPNEKRDH
                     MVLLEFVTAAGITLGMDELYK*"
     promoter        complement(9884..9912)
                     /label=AmpR_promoter
                     /note="/translation=MSIQHFRVALIPFFAAFCLPVFAHPETLVKVKDAEDQLG
                     ARVGY
                     IELDLNSGKILESFRPEERFPMMSTFKVLLCGAVLSRIDAGQEQLGRRIHYSQNDLVE
                     YSPVTEKHLTDGMTVRELCSAAITMSDNTAANLLLTTIGGPKELTAFLHNMGDHVTRL
                     DRWEPELNEAIPNDERDTTMPVAMATTLRKLLTGELLTLASRQQLIDWMEADKVAGPL
                     LRSALPAGWFIADKSGAGERGSRGIIAALGPDGKPSRIVVIYTTGSQATMDERNRQIA
                     EIGASLIKHW*"
ORIGIN
        1 gtcgacattg attattgact agttattaat agtaatcaat tacggggtca ttagttcata
       61 gcccatatat ggagttccgc gttacataac ttacggtaaa tggcccgcct ggctgaccgc
      121 ccaacgaccc ccgcccattg acgtcaataa tgacgtatgt tcccatagta acgccaatag
      181 ggactttcca ttgacgtcaa tgggtggagt atttacggta aactgcccac ttggcagtac
      241 atcaagtgta tcatatgcca agtacgcccc ctattgacgt caatgacggt aaatggcccg
      301 cctggcatta tgcccagtac atgaccttat gggactttcc tacttggcag tacatctacg
      361 tattagtcat cgctattacc atggtcgagg tgagccccac gttctgcttc actctcccca
      421 tctccccccc ctccccaccc ccaattttgt atttatttat tttttaatta ttttgtgcag
      481 cgatgggggc gggggggggg ggggcgcgcg ccaggcgggg cggggcgggg cgaggggcgg
      541 ggcggggcga ggcggagagg tgcggcggca gccaatcaga gcggcgcgct ccgaaagttt
      601 ccttttatgg cgaggcggcg gcggcggcgg ccctataaaa agcgaagcgc gcggcgggcg
      661 ggagtcgctg cgcgctgcct tcgccccgtg ccccgctccg ccgccgcctc gcgccgcccg
      721 ccccggctct gactgaccgc gttactccca caggtgagcg ggcgggacgg cccttctcct
      781 ccgggctgta attagcgctt ggtttaatga cggcttgttt cttttctgtg gctgcgtgaa
      841 agccttgagg ggctccggga gggccctttg tgcgggggga gcggctcggg gggtgcgtgc
      901 gtgtgtgtgt gcgtggggag cgccgcgtgc ggctccgcgc tgcccggcgg ctgtgagcgc
      961 tgcgggcgcg gcgcggggct ttgtgcgctc cgcagtgtgc gcgaggggag cgcggccggg
     1021 ggcggtgccc cgcggtgcgg ggggggctgc gaggggaaca aaggctgcgt gcggggtgtg
     1081 tgcgtggggg ggtgagcagg gggtgtgggc gcgtcggtcg ggctgcaacc ccccctgcac
     1141 ccccctcccc gagttgctga gcacggcccg gcttcgggtg cggggctccg tacggggcgt
     1201 ggcgcggggc tcgccgtgcc gggcgggggg tggcggcagg tgggggtgcc gggcggggcg
     1261 gggccgcctc gggccgggga gggctcgggg gaggggcgcg gcggcccccg gagcgccggc
     1321 ggctgtcgag gcgcggcgag ccgcagccat tgccttttat ggtaatcgtg cgagagggcg
     1381 cagggacttc ctttgtccca aatctgtgcg gagccgaaat ctgggaggcg ccgccgcacc
     1441 ccctctagcg ggcgcggggc gaagcggtgc ggcgccggca ggaaggaaat gggcggggag
     1501 ggccttcgtg cgtcgccgcg ccgccgtccc cttctccctc tccagcctcg gggctgtccg
     1561 cggggggacg gctgccttcg ggggggacgg ggcagggcgg ggttcggctt ctggcgtgtg
     1621 accggcggct ctagagcctc tgctaaccat gttcatgcct tcttcttttt cctacagctc
     1681 ctgggcaacg tgctggttat tgtgctgtct catcattttg gcaaagaatt ctgcagtcga
     1741 cggtaccgcg ggcccgggat ccaccggtcg ccaccatggg cccaaagaaa aagaggaaag
     1801 tcggcagtgg acctaaaaag aaacgaaagg ttgggtcagg tagctcagag actggcccag
     1861 tggctgtgga ccccacattg agacggcgga tcgagcccca tgagtttgag gtattcttcg
     1921 atccgagaga gctccgcaag gagacctgcc tgctttacga aattaattgg gggggccggc
     1981 actccatttg gcgacataca tcacagaaca ctaacaagca cgtcgaagtc aacttcatcg
     2041 agaagttcac gacagaaaga tatttctgtc cgaacacaag gtgcagcatt acctggtttc
     2101 tcagctggag cccatgcggc gaatgtagta gggccatcac tgaattcctg tcaaggtatc
     2161 cccacgtcac tctgtttatt tacatcgcaa ggctgtacca ccacgctgac ccccgcaatc
     2221 gacaaggcct gcgggatttg atctcttcag gtgtgactat ccaaattatg actgagcagg
     2281 agtcaggata ctgctggaga aactttgtga attatagccc gagtaatgaa gcccactggc
     2341 ctaggtatcc ccatctgtgg gtacgactgt acgttcttga actgtactgc atcatactgg
     2401 gcctgcctcc ttgtctcaac attctgagaa ggaagcagcc acagctgaca ttctttacca
     2461 tcgctcttca gtcttgtcat taccagcgac tgcccccaca cattctctgg gccaccgggt
     2521 tgaaatctgg tggttcttct ggtggttcta gcggcagcga gactcccggg acctcagagt
     2581 ccgccacacc cgaaagttcc ggagggagta gcggcgggtc tacacagttc gagggcttta
     2641 ccaacctgta tcaggtgagc aagacactgc ggtttgagct gatcccacag ggcaagaccc
     2701 tgaagcacat ccaggagcag ggcttcatcg aggaggacaa ggcccgcaat gatcactaca
     2761 aggagctgaa gcccatcatc gatcggatct acaagaccta tgccgaccag tgcctgcagc
     2821 tggtgcagct ggattgggag aacctgagcg ccgccatcga ctcctataga aaggagaaaa
     2881 ccgaggagac aaggaacgcc ctgatcgagg agcaggccac atatcgcaat gccatccacg
     2941 actacttcat cggccggaca gacaacctga ccgatgccat caataagaga cacgccgaga
     3001 tctacaaggg cctgttcaag gccgagctgt ttaatggcaa ggtgctgaag cagctgggca
     3061 ccgtgaccac aaccgagcac gagaacgccc tgctgcggag cttcgacaag tttacaacct
     3121 acttctccgg cttttataga aacaggaaga acgtgttcag cgccgaggat atcagcacag
     3181 ccatcccaca ccgcatcgtg caggacaact tccccaagtt taaggagaat tgtcacatct
     3241 tcacacgcct gatcaccgcc gtgcccagcc tgcgggagca ctttgagaac gtgaagaagg
     3301 ccatcggcat cttcgtgagc acctccatcg aggaggtgtt ttccttccct ttttataacc
     3361 agctgctgac acagacccag atcgacctgt ataaccagct gctgggagga atctctcggg
     3421 aggcaggcac cgagaagatc aagggcctga acgaggtgct gaatctggcc atccagaaga
     3481 atgatgagac agcccacatc atcgcctccc tgccacacag attcatcccc ctgtttaagc
     3541 agatcctgtc cgataggaac accctgtctt tcatcctgga ggagtttaag agcgacgagg
     3601 aagtgatcca gtccttctgc aagtacaaga cactgctgag aaacgagaac gtgctggaga
     3661 cagccgaggc cctgtttaac gagctgaaca gcatcgacct gacacacatc ttcatcagcc
     3721 acaagaagct ggagacaatc agcagcgccc tgtgcgacca ctgggataca ctgaggaatg
     3781 ccctgtatga gcggagaatc tccgagctga caggcaagat caccaagtct gccaaggaga
     3841 aggtgcagcg cagcctgaag cacgaggata tcaacctgca ggagatcatc tctgccgcag
     3901 gcaaggagct gagcgaggcc ttcaagcaga aaaccagcga gatcctgtcc cacgcacacg
     3961 ccgccctgga tcagccactg cctacaaccc tgaagaagca ggaggagaag gagatcctga
     4021 agtctcagct ggacagcctg ctgggcctgt accacctgct ggactggttt gccgtggatg
     4081 agtccaacga ggtggacccc gagttctctg cccggctgac cggcatcaag ctggagatgg
     4141 agccttctct gagcttctac aacaaggcca gaaattatgc caccaagaag ccctactccg
     4201 tggagaagtt caagctgaac tttcagatgc ctacactggc cagaggctgg gacgtgaata
     4261 gagagaagaa caatggcgcc atcctgtttg tgaagaacgg cctgtactat ctgggcatca
     4321 tgccaaagca gaagggcagg tataaggccc tgagcttcga gcccacagag aaaaccagcg
     4381 agggctttga taagatgtac tatgactact tccctgatgc cgccaagatg atcccaaagt
     4441 gcagcaccca gctgaaggcc gtgacagccc actttcagac ccacacaacc cccatcctgc
     4501 tgtccaacaa tttcatcgag cctctggaga tcacaaagga gatctacgac ctgaacaatc
     4561 ctgagaagga gccaaagaag tttcagacag cctacgccaa gaaaaccggc gaccagaagg
     4621 gctacagaga ggccctgtgc aagtggatcg acttcacaag ggattttctg tccaagtata
     4681 ccaagacaac ctctatcgat ctgtctagcc tgcggccatc ctctcagtat aaggacctgg
     4741 gcgagtacta tgccgagctg aatcccctgc tgtaccacat cagcttccag agaatcgccg
     4801 agaaggagat catggatgcc gtggagacag gcaagctgta cctgttccag atctataaca
     4861 aggactttgc caagggccac cacggcaagc ctaatctgca cacactgtat tggaccggcc
     4921 tgttttctcc agagaacctg gccaagacaa gcatcaagct gaatggccag gccgagctgt
     4981 tctaccgccc taagtccagg atgaagagga tggcacaccg gctgggagag aagatgctga
     5041 acaagaagct gaaggatcag aaaaccccaa tccccgacac cctgtaccag gagctgtacg
     5101 actatgtgaa tcacagactg tcccacgacc tgtctgatga ggccagggcc ctgctgccca
     5161 acgtgatcac caaggaggtg tctcacgaga tcatcaagga taggcgcttt accagcgaca
     5221 agttcttttt ccacgtgcct atcacactga actatcaggc cgccaattcc ccatctaagt
     5281 tcaaccagag ggtgaatgcc tacctgaagg agcaccccga gacacctatc atcggcatcg
     5341 cccggggcga gagaaacctg atctatatca cagtgatcga ctccaccggc aagatcctgg
     5401 agcagcggag cctgaacacc atccagcagt ttgattacca gaagaagctg gacaacaggg
     5461 agaaggagag ggtggcagca aggcaggcct ggtctgtggt gggcacaatc aaggatctga
     5521 agcagggcta tctgagccag gtcatccacg agatcgtgga cctgatgatc cactaccagg
     5581 ccgtggtggt gctggagaac ctgaatttcg gctttaagag caagaggacc ggcatcgccg
     5641 agaaggccgt gtaccagcag ttcgagaaga tgctgatcga taagctgaat tgcctggtgc
     5701 tgaaggacta tccagcagag aaagtgggag gcgtgctgaa cccataccag ctgacagacc
     5761 agttcacctc ctttgccaag atgggcaccc agtctggctt cctgttttac gtgcctgccc
     5821 catatacatc taagatcgat cccctgaccg gcttcgtgga ccccttcgtg tggaaaacca
     5881 tcaagaatca cgagagccgc aagcacttcc tggagggctt cgactttctg cactacgacg
     5941 tgaaaaccgg cgacttcatc ctgcacttta agatgaacag aaatctgtcc ttccagaggg
     6001 gcctgcccgg ctttatgcct gcatgggata tcgtgttcga gaagaacgag acacagtttg
     6061 acgccaaggg cacccctttc atcgccggca agagaatcgt gccagtgatc gagaatcaca
     6121 gattcaccgg cagataccgg gacctgtatc ctgccaacga gctgatcgcc ctgctggagg
     6181 agaagggcat cgtgttcagg gatggctcca acatcctgcc aaagctgctg gagaatgacg
     6241 attctcacgc catcgacacg atggtggccc tgatccgcag cgtgctgcag atgcggaact
     6301 ccaatgccgc cacaggcgag gactatatca acagccccgt gcgcgatctg aatggcgtgt
     6361 gcttcgactc ccggtttcag aacccagagt ggccaatgga cgccgatgcc aatggcgcct
     6421 accacatcgc cctgaagggc cagctgctgc tgaatcacct gaaggagagc aaggatctga
     6481 agctgcagaa cggcatctcc aatcaggact ggctggccta catccaggag ctgcgcaaca
     6541 aaaggccggc ggccacgaaa aaggccggcc aggcaaaaaa gaaaaaggga tcctctggtg
     6601 gttctggagg atctggtggt tctactaatc tgtcagatat tattgaaaag gagaccggta
     6661 agcaactggt tatccaggaa tccatcctca tgctcccaga ggaggtggaa gaagtcattg
     6721 ggaacaagcc ggaaagcgat atactcgtgc acaccgccta cgacgagagc accgacgaga
     6781 atgtcatgct tctgactagc gacgcccctg aatacaagcc ttgggctctg gtcatacagg
     6841 atagcaacgg tgagaacaag attaagatgc tctctggtgg ttctcccaag aagaagagga
     6901 aagtctaaag cggccgcact cctcaggtgc aggctgccta tcagaaggtg gtggctggtg
     6961 tggccaatgc cctggctcac aaataccact gagatctttt tccctctgcc aaaaattatg
     7021 gggacatcat gaagcccctt gagcatctga cttctggcta ataaaggaaa tttattttca
     7081 ttgcaatagt gtgttggaat tttttgtgtc tctcactcgg aaggacatat gggagggcaa
     7141 atcatttaaa acatcagaat gagtatttgg tttagagttt ggcaacatat gcccatatgc
     7201 tggctgccat gaacaaaggt tggctataaa gaggtcatca gtatatgaaa cagccccctg
     7261 ctgtccattc cttattccat agaaaagcct tgacttgagg ttagattttt tttatatttt
     7321 gttttgtgtt atttttttct ttaacatccc taaaattttc cttacatgtt ttactagcca
     7381 gatttttcct cctctcctga ctactcccag tcatagctgt ccctcttctc ttatggagat
     7441 ccctcgacct gcagcccaag cttggcgtaa tcatggtcat agctgtttcc tgtgtgaaat
     7501 tgttatccgc tcacaattcc acacaacata cgagccggaa gcataaagtg taaagcctgg
     7561 ggtgcctaat gagtgagcta actcacatta attgcgttgc gctcactgcc cgctttccag
     7621 tcgggaaacc tgtcgtgcca gcggatccgc atctcaatta gtcagcaacc atagtcccgc
     7681 ccctaactcc gcccatcccg cccctaactc cgcccagttc cgcccattct ccgccccatg
     7741 gctgactaat tttttttatt tatgcagagg ccgaggccgc ctcggcctct gagctattcc
     7801 agaagtagtg aggaggcttt tttggaggcc taggcttttg caaaaagcta acttgtttat
     7861 tgcagcttat aatggttaca aataaagcaa tagcatcaca aatttcacaa ataaagcatt
     7921 tttttcactg cattctagtt gtggtttgtc caaactcatc aatgtatctt atcatgtctg
     7981 gatccgctgc attaatgaat cggccaacgc gcggggagag gcggtttgcg tattgggcgc
     8041 tcttccgctt cctcgctcac tgactcgctg cgctcggtcg ttcggctgcg gcgagcggta
     8101 tcagctcact caaaggcggt aatacggtta tccacagaat caggggataa cgcaggaaag
     8161 aacatgtgag caaaaggcca gcaaaaggcc aggaaccgta aaaaggccgc gttgctggcg
     8221 tttttccata ggctccgccc ccctgacgag catcacaaaa atcgacgctc aagtcagagg
     8281 tggcgaaacc cgacaggact ataaagatac caggcgtttc cccctggaag ctccctcgtg
     8341 cgctctcctg ttccgaccct gccgcttacc ggatacctgt ccgcctttct cccttcggga
     8401 agcgtggcgc tttctcatag ctcacgctgt aggtatctca gttcggtgta ggtcgttcgc
     8461 tccaagctgg gctgtgtgca cgaacccccc gttcagcccg accgctgcgc cttatccggt
     8521 aactatcgtc ttgagtccaa cccggtaaga cacgacttat cgccactggc agcagccact
     8581 ggtaacagga ttagcagagc gaggtatgta ggcggtgcta cagagttctt gaagtggtgg
     8641 cctaactacg gctacactag aagaacagta tttggtatct gcgctctgct gaagccagtt
     8701 accttcggaa aaagagttgg tagctcttga tccggcaaac aaaccaccgc tggtagcggt
     8761 ggtttttttg tttgcaagca gcagattacg cgcagaaaaa aaggatctca agaagatcct
     8821 ttgatctttt ctacggggtc tgacgctcag tggaacgaaa actcacgtta agggattttg
     8881 gtcatgagat tatcaaaaag gatcttcacc tagatccttt taaattaaaa atgaagtttt
     8941 aaatcaatct aaagtatata tgagtaaact tggtctgaca gttaccaatg cttaatcagt
     9001 gaggcaccta tctcagcgat ctgtctattt cgttcatcca tagttgcctg actccccgtc
     9061 gtgtagataa ctacgatacg ggagggctta ccatctggcc ccagtgctgc aatgataccg
     9121 cgagacccac gctcaccggc tccagattta tcagcaataa accagccagc cggaagggcc
     9181 gagcgcagaa gtggtcctgc aactttatcc gcctccatcc agtctattaa ttgttgccgg
     9241 gaagctagag taagtagttc gccagttaat agtttgcgca acgttgttgc cattgctaca
     9301 ggcatcgtgg tgtcacgctc gtcgtttggt atggcttcat tcagctccgg ttcccaacga
     9361 tcaaggcgag ttacatgatc ccccatgttg tgcaaaaaag cggttagctc cttcggtcct
     9421 ccgatcgttg tcagaagtaa gttggccgca gtgttatcac tcatggttat ggcagcactg
     9481 cataattctc ttactgtcat gccatccgta agatgctttt ctgtgactgg tgagtactca
     9541 accaagtcat tctgagaata gtgtatgcgg cgaccgagtt gctcttgccc ggcgtcaata
     9601 cgggataata ccgcgccaca tagcagaact ttaaaagtgc tcatcattgg aaaacgttct
     9661 tcggggcgaa aactctcaag gatcttaccg ctgttgagat ccagttcgat gtaacccact
     9721 cgtgcaccca actgatcttc agcatctttt actttcacca gcgtttctgg gtgagcaaaa
     9781 acaggaaggc aaaatgccgc aaaaaaggga ataagggcga cacggaaatg ttgaatactc
     9841 atactcttcc tttttcaata ttattgaagc atttatcagg gttattgtct catgagcgga
     9901 tacatatttg aatgtattta gaaaaataaa caaatagggg ttccgcgcac atttccccga
     9961 aaagtgccac ctg
//
