>Addgene plasmid #114082 | pCAG-NLS(SV40)x2-rAPOBEC1-gs-XTEN-gs-hdenAsCas12a(E174R/S542R/K548R/D908A)-NLS(nucleoplasmin)-gs-UGI-NLS(SV40)(enAsBE1.2) | addgene full sequence | sequence record 220504 | Addgene NGS Result
GTCGACATTGATTATTGACTAGTTATTAATAGTAATCAATTACGGGGTCATTAGTTCATAGCCCATATAT
GGAGTTCCGCGTTACATAACTTACGGTAAATGGCCCGCCTGGCTGACCGCCCAACGACCCCCGCCCATTG
ACGTCAATAATGACGTATGTTCCCATAGTAACGCCAATAGGGACTTTCCATTGACGTCAATGGGTGGAGT
ATTTACGGTAAACTGCCCACTTGGCAGTACATCAAGTGTATCATATGCCAAGTACGCCCCCTATTGACGT
CAATGACGGTAAATGGCCCGCCTGGCATTATGCCCAGTACATGACCTTATGGGACTTTCCTACTTGGCAG
TACATCTACGTATTAGTCATCGCTATTACCATGGTCGAGGTGAGCCCCACGTTCTGCTTCACTCTCCCCA
TCTCCCCCCCCTCCCCACCCCCAATTTTGTATTTATTTATTTTTTAATTATTTTGTGCAGCGATGGGGGC
GGGGGGGGGGGGGGCGCGCGCCAGGCGGGGCGGGGCGGGGCGAGGGGCGGGGCGGGGCGAGGCGGAGAGG
TGCGGCGGCAGCCAATCAGAGCGGCGCGCTCCGAAAGTTTCCTTTTATGGCGAGGCGGCGGCGGCGGCGG
CCCTATAAAAAGCGAAGCGCGCGGCGGGCGGGAGTCGCTGCGCGCTGCCTTCGCCCCGTGCCCCGCTCCG
CCGCCGCCTCGCGCCGCCCGCCCCGGCTCTGACTGACCGCGTTACTCCCACAGGTGAGCGGGCGGGACGG
CCCTTCTCCTCCGGGCTGTAATTAGCGCTTGGTTTAATGACGGCTTGTTTCTTTTCTGTGGCTGCGTGAA
AGCCTTGAGGGGCTCCGGGAGGGCCCTTTGTGCGGGGGGAGCGGCTCGGGGGGTGCGTGCGTGTGTGTGT
GCGTGGGGAGCGCCGCGTGCGGCTCCGCGCTGCCCGGCGGCTGTGAGCGCTGCGGGCGCGGCGCGGGGCT
TTGTGCGCTCCGCAGTGTGCGCGAGGGGAGCGCGGCCGGGGGCGGTGCCCCGCGGTGCGGGGGGGGCTGC
GAGGGGAACAAAGGCTGCGTGCGGGGTGTGTGCGTGGGGGGGTGAGCAGGGGGTGTGGGCGCGTCGGTCG
GGCTGCAACCCCCCCTGCACCCCCCTCCCCGAGTTGCTGAGCACGGCCCGGCTTCGGGTGCGGGGCTCCG
TACGGGGCGTGGCGCGGGGCTCGCCGTGCCGGGCGGGGGGTGGCGGCAGGTGGGGGTGCCGGGCGGGGCG
GGGCCGCCTCGGGCCGGGGAGGGCTCGGGGGAGGGGCGCGGCGGCCCCCGGAGCGCCGGCGGCTGTCGAG
GCGCGGCGAGCCGCAGCCATTGCCTTTTATGGTAATCGTGCGAGAGGGCGCAGGGACTTCCTTTGTCCCA
AATCTGTGCGGAGCCGAAATCTGGGAGGCGCCGCCGCACCCCCTCTAGCGGGCGCGGGGCGAAGCGGTGC
GGCGCCGGCAGGAAGGAAATGGGCGGGGAGGGCCTTCGTGCGTCGCCGCGCCGCCGTCCCCTTCTCCCTC
TCCAGCCTCGGGGCTGTCCGCGGGGGGACGGCTGCCTTCGGGGGGGACGGGGCAGGGCGGGGTTCGGCTT
CTGGCGTGTGACCGGCGGCTCTAGAGCCTCTGCTAACCATGTTCATGCCTTCTTCTTTTTCCTACAGCTC
CTGGGCAACGTGCTGGTTATTGTGCTGTCTCATCATTTTGGCAAAGAATTCTGCAGTCGACGGTACCGCG
GGCCCGGGATCCACCGGTCGCCACCATGGGCCCAAAGAAAAAGAGGAAAGTCGGCAGTGGACCTAAAAAG
AAACGAAAGGTTGGGTCAGGTAGCTCAGAGACTGGCCCAGTGGCTGTGGACCCCACATTGAGACGGCGGA
TCGAGCCCCATGAGTTTGAGGTATTCTTCGATCCGAGAGAGCTCCGCAAGGAGACCTGCCTGCTTTACGA
AATTAATTGGGGGGGCCGGCACTCCATTTGGCGACATACATCACAGAACACTAACAAGCACGTCGAAGTC
AACTTCATCGAGAAGTTCACGACAGAAAGATATTTCTGTCCGAACACAAGGTGCAGCATTACCTGGTTTC
TCAGCTGGAGCCCATGCGGCGAATGTAGTAGGGCCATCACTGAATTCCTGTCAAGGTATCCCCACGTCAC
TCTGTTTATTTACATCGCAAGGCTGTACCACCACGCTGACCCCCGCAATCGACAAGGCCTGCGGGATTTG
ATCTCTTCAGGTGTGACTATCCAAATTATGACTGAGCAGGAGTCAGGATACTGCTGGAGAAACTTTGTGA
ATTATAGCCCGAGTAATGAAGCCCACTGGCCTAGGTATCCCCATCTGTGGGTACGACTGTACGTTCTTGA
ACTGTACTGCATCATACTGGGCCTGCCTCCTTGTCTCAACATTCTGAGAAGGAAGCAGCCACAGCTGACA
TTCTTTACCATCGCTCTTCAGTCTTGTCATTACCAGCGACTGCCCCCACACATTCTCTGGGCCACCGGGT
TGAAATCTGGTGGTTCTTCTGGTGGTTCTAGCGGCAGCGAGACTCCCGGGACCTCAGAGTCCGCCACACC
CGAAAGTTCCGGAGGGAGTAGCGGCGGGTCTACACAGTTCGAGGGCTTTACCAACCTGTATCAGGTGAGC
AAGACACTGCGGTTTGAGCTGATCCCACAGGGCAAGACCCTGAAGCACATCCAGGAGCAGGGCTTCATCG
AGGAGGACAAGGCCCGCAATGATCACTACAAGGAGCTGAAGCCCATCATCGATCGGATCTACAAGACCTA
TGCCGACCAGTGCCTGCAGCTGGTGCAGCTGGATTGGGAGAACCTGAGCGCCGCCATCGACTCCTATAGA
AAGGAGAAAACCGAGGAGACAAGGAACGCCCTGATCGAGGAGCAGGCCACATATCGCAATGCCATCCACG
ACTACTTCATCGGCCGGACAGACAACCTGACCGATGCCATCAATAAGAGACACGCCGAGATCTACAAGGG
CCTGTTCAAGGCCGAGCTGTTTAATGGCAAGGTGCTGAAGCAGCTGGGCACCGTGACCACAACCGAGCAC
GAGAACGCCCTGCTGCGGAGCTTCGACAAGTTTACAACCTACTTCTCCGGCTTTTATAGAAACAGGAAGA
ACGTGTTCAGCGCCGAGGATATCAGCACAGCCATCCCACACCGCATCGTGCAGGACAACTTCCCCAAGTT
TAAGGAGAATTGTCACATCTTCACACGCCTGATCACCGCCGTGCCCAGCCTGCGGGAGCACTTTGAGAAC
GTGAAGAAGGCCATCGGCATCTTCGTGAGCACCTCCATCGAGGAGGTGTTTTCCTTCCCTTTTTATAACC
AGCTGCTGACACAGACCCAGATCGACCTGTATAACCAGCTGCTGGGAGGAATCTCTCGGGAGGCAGGCAC
CGAGAAGATCAAGGGCCTGAACGAGGTGCTGAATCTGGCCATCCAGAAGAATGATGAGACAGCCCACATC
ATCGCCTCCCTGCCACACAGATTCATCCCCCTGTTTAAGCAGATCCTGTCCGATAGGAACACCCTGTCTT
TCATCCTGGAGGAGTTTAAGAGCGACGAGGAAGTGATCCAGTCCTTCTGCAAGTACAAGACACTGCTGAG
AAACGAGAACGTGCTGGAGACAGCCGAGGCCCTGTTTAACGAGCTGAACAGCATCGACCTGACACACATC
TTCATCAGCCACAAGAAGCTGGAGACAATCAGCAGCGCCCTGTGCGACCACTGGGATACACTGAGGAATG
CCCTGTATGAGCGGAGAATCTCCGAGCTGACAGGCAAGATCACCAAGTCTGCCAAGGAGAAGGTGCAGCG
CAGCCTGAAGCACGAGGATATCAACCTGCAGGAGATCATCTCTGCCGCAGGCAAGGAGCTGAGCGAGGCC
TTCAAGCAGAAAACCAGCGAGATCCTGTCCCACGCACACGCCGCCCTGGATCAGCCACTGCCTACAACCC
TGAAGAAGCAGGAGGAGAAGGAGATCCTGAAGTCTCAGCTGGACAGCCTGCTGGGCCTGTACCACCTGCT
GGACTGGTTTGCCGTGGATGAGTCCAACGAGGTGGACCCCGAGTTCTCTGCCCGGCTGACCGGCATCAAG
CTGGAGATGGAGCCTTCTCTGAGCTTCTACAACAAGGCCAGAAATTATGCCACCAAGAAGCCCTACTCCG
TGGAGAAGTTCAAGCTGAACTTTCAGATGCCTACACTGGCCAGAGGCTGGGACGTGAATAGAGAGAAGAA
CAATGGCGCCATCCTGTTTGTGAAGAACGGCCTGTACTATCTGGGCATCATGCCAAAGCAGAAGGGCAGG
TATAAGGCCCTGAGCTTCGAGCCCACAGAGAAAACCAGCGAGGGCTTTGATAAGATGTACTATGACTACT
TCCCTGATGCCGCCAAGATGATCCCAAAGTGCAGCACCCAGCTGAAGGCCGTGACAGCCCACTTTCAGAC
CCACACAACCCCCATCCTGCTGTCCAACAATTTCATCGAGCCTCTGGAGATCACAAAGGAGATCTACGAC
CTGAACAATCCTGAGAAGGAGCCAAAGAAGTTTCAGACAGCCTACGCCAAGAAAACCGGCGACCAGAAGG
GCTACAGAGAGGCCCTGTGCAAGTGGATCGACTTCACAAGGGATTTTCTGTCCAAGTATACCAAGACAAC
CTCTATCGATCTGTCTAGCCTGCGGCCATCCTCTCAGTATAAGGACCTGGGCGAGTACTATGCCGAGCTG
AATCCCCTGCTGTACCACATCAGCTTCCAGAGAATCGCCGAGAAGGAGATCATGGATGCCGTGGAGACAG
GCAAGCTGTACCTGTTCCAGATCTATAACAAGGACTTTGCCAAGGGCCACCACGGCAAGCCTAATCTGCA
CACACTGTATTGGACCGGCCTGTTTTCTCCAGAGAACCTGGCCAAGACAAGCATCAAGCTGAATGGCCAG
GCCGAGCTGTTCTACCGCCCTAAGTCCAGGATGAAGAGGATGGCACACCGGCTGGGAGAGAAGATGCTGA
ACAAGAAGCTGAAGGATCAGAAAACCCCAATCCCCGACACCCTGTACCAGGAGCTGTACGACTATGTGAA
TCACAGACTGTCCCACGACCTGTCTGATGAGGCCAGGGCCCTGCTGCCCAACGTGATCACCAAGGAGGTG
TCTCACGAGATCATCAAGGATAGGCGCTTTACCAGCGACAAGTTCTTTTTCCACGTGCCTATCACACTGA
ACTATCAGGCCGCCAATTCCCCATCTAAGTTCAACCAGAGGGTGAATGCCTACCTGAAGGAGCACCCCGA
GACACCTATCATCGGCATCGCCCGGGGCGAGAGAAACCTGATCTATATCACAGTGATCGACTCCACCGGC
AAGATCCTGGAGCAGCGGAGCCTGAACACCATCCAGCAGTTTGATTACCAGAAGAAGCTGGACAACAGGG
AGAAGGAGAGGGTGGCAGCAAGGCAGGCCTGGTCTGTGGTGGGCACAATCAAGGATCTGAAGCAGGGCTA
TCTGAGCCAGGTCATCCACGAGATCGTGGACCTGATGATCCACTACCAGGCCGTGGTGGTGCTGGAGAAC
CTGAATTTCGGCTTTAAGAGCAAGAGGACCGGCATCGCCGAGAAGGCCGTGTACCAGCAGTTCGAGAAGA
TGCTGATCGATAAGCTGAATTGCCTGGTGCTGAAGGACTATCCAGCAGAGAAAGTGGGAGGCGTGCTGAA
CCCATACCAGCTGACAGACCAGTTCACCTCCTTTGCCAAGATGGGCACCCAGTCTGGCTTCCTGTTTTAC
GTGCCTGCCCCATATACATCTAAGATCGATCCCCTGACCGGCTTCGTGGACCCCTTCGTGTGGAAAACCA
TCAAGAATCACGAGAGCCGCAAGCACTTCCTGGAGGGCTTCGACTTTCTGCACTACGACGTGAAAACCGG
CGACTTCATCCTGCACTTTAAGATGAACAGAAATCTGTCCTTCCAGAGGGGCCTGCCCGGCTTTATGCCT
GCATGGGATATCGTGTTCGAGAAGAACGAGACACAGTTTGACGCCAAGGGCACCCCTTTCATCGCCGGCA
AGAGAATCGTGCCAGTGATCGAGAATCACAGATTCACCGGCAGATACCGGGACCTGTATCCTGCCAACGA
GCTGATCGCCCTGCTGGAGGAGAAGGGCATCGTGTTCAGGGATGGCTCCAACATCCTGCCAAAGCTGCTG
GAGAATGACGATTCTCACGCCATCGACACGATGGTGGCCCTGATCCGCAGCGTGCTGCAGATGCGGAACT
CCAATGCCGCCACAGGCGAGGACTATATCAACAGCCCCGTGCGCGATCTGAATGGCGTGTGCTTCGACTC
CCGGTTTCAGAACCCAGAGTGGCCAATGGACGCCGATGCCAATGGCGCCTACCACATCGCCCTGAAGGGC
CAGCTGCTGCTGAATCACCTGAAGGAGAGCAAGGATCTGAAGCTGCAGAACGGCATCTCCAATCAGGACT
GGCTGGCCTACATCCAGGAGCTGCGCAACAAAAGGCCGGCGGCCACGAAAAAGGCCGGCCAGGCAAAAAA
GAAAAAGGGATCCTCTGGTGGTTCTGGAGGATCTGGTGGTTCTACTAATCTGTCAGATATTATTGAAAAG
GAGACCGGTAAGCAACTGGTTATCCAGGAATCCATCCTCATGCTCCCAGAGGAGGTGGAAGAAGTCATTG
GGAACAAGCCGGAAAGCGATATACTCGTGCACACCGCCTACGACGAGAGCACCGACGAGAATGTCATGCT
TCTGACTAGCGACGCCCCTGAATACAAGCCTTGGGCTCTGGTCATACAGGATAGCAACGGTGAGAACAAG
ATTAAGATGCTCTCTGGTGGTTCTCCCAAGAAGAAGAGGAAAGTCTAAAGCGGCCGCACTCCTCAGGTGC
AGGCTGCCTATCAGAAGGTGGTGGCTGGTGTGGCCAATGCCCTGGCTCACAAATACCACTGAGATCTTTT
TCCCTCTGCCAAAAATTATGGGGACATCATGAAGCCCCTTGAGCATCTGACTTCTGGCTAATAAAGGAAA
TTTATTTTCATTGCAATAGTGTGTTGGAATTTTTTGTGTCTCTCACTCGGAAGGACATATGGGAGGGCAA
ATCATTTAAAACATCAGAATGAGTATTTGGTTTAGAGTTTGGCAACATATGCCCATATGCTGGCTGCCAT
GAACAAAGGTTGGCTATAAAGAGGTCATCAGTATATGAAACAGCCCCCTGCTGTCCATTCCTTATTCCAT
AGAAAAGCCTTGACTTGAGGTTAGATTTTTTTTATATTTTGTTTTGTGTTATTTTTTTCTTTAACATCCC
TAAAATTTTCCTTACATGTTTTACTAGCCAGATTTTTCCTCCTCTCCTGACTACTCCCAGTCATAGCTGT
CCCTCTTCTCTTATGGAGATCCCTCGACCTGCAGCCCAAGCTTGGCGTAATCATGGTCATAGCTGTTTCC
TGTGTGAAATTGTTATCCGCTCACAATTCCACACAACATACGAGCCGGAAGCATAAAGTGTAAAGCCTGG
GGTGCCTAATGAGTGAGCTAACTCACATTAATTGCGTTGCGCTCACTGCCCGCTTTCCAGTCGGGAAACC
TGTCGTGCCAGCGGATCCGCATCTCAATTAGTCAGCAACCATAGTCCCGCCCCTAACTCCGCCCATCCCG
CCCCTAACTCCGCCCAGTTCCGCCCATTCTCCGCCCCATGGCTGACTAATTTTTTTTATTTATGCAGAGG
CCGAGGCCGCCTCGGCCTCTGAGCTATTCCAGAAGTAGTGAGGAGGCTTTTTTGGAGGCCTAGGCTTTTG
CAAAAAGCTAACTTGTTTATTGCAGCTTATAATGGTTACAAATAAAGCAATAGCATCACAAATTTCACAA
ATAAAGCATTTTTTTCACTGCATTCTAGTTGTGGTTTGTCCAAACTCATCAATGTATCTTATCATGTCTG
GATCCGCTGCATTAATGAATCGGCCAACGCGCGGGGAGAGGCGGTTTGCGTATTGGGCGCTCTTCCGCTT
CCTCGCTCACTGACTCGCTGCGCTCGGTCGTTCGGCTGCGGCGAGCGGTATCAGCTCACTCAAAGGCGGT
AATACGGTTATCCACAGAATCAGGGGATAACGCAGGAAAGAACATGTGAGCAAAAGGCCAGCAAAAGGCC
AGGAACCGTAAAAAGGCCGCGTTGCTGGCGTTTTTCCATAGGCTCCGCCCCCCTGACGAGCATCACAAAA
ATCGACGCTCAAGTCAGAGGTGGCGAAACCCGACAGGACTATAAAGATACCAGGCGTTTCCCCCTGGAAG
CTCCCTCGTGCGCTCTCCTGTTCCGACCCTGCCGCTTACCGGATACCTGTCCGCCTTTCTCCCTTCGGGA
AGCGTGGCGCTTTCTCATAGCTCACGCTGTAGGTATCTCAGTTCGGTGTAGGTCGTTCGCTCCAAGCTGG
GCTGTGTGCACGAACCCCCCGTTCAGCCCGACCGCTGCGCCTTATCCGGTAACTATCGTCTTGAGTCCAA
CCCGGTAAGACACGACTTATCGCCACTGGCAGCAGCCACTGGTAACAGGATTAGCAGAGCGAGGTATGTA
GGCGGTGCTACAGAGTTCTTGAAGTGGTGGCCTAACTACGGCTACACTAGAAGAACAGTATTTGGTATCT
GCGCTCTGCTGAAGCCAGTTACCTTCGGAAAAAGAGTTGGTAGCTCTTGATCCGGCAAACAAACCACCGC
TGGTAGCGGTGGTTTTTTTGTTTGCAAGCAGCAGATTACGCGCAGAAAAAAAGGATCTCAAGAAGATCCT
TTGATCTTTTCTACGGGGTCTGACGCTCAGTGGAACGAAAACTCACGTTAAGGGATTTTGGTCATGAGAT
TATCAAAAAGGATCTTCACCTAGATCCTTTTAAATTAAAAATGAAGTTTTAAATCAATCTAAAGTATATA
TGAGTAAACTTGGTCTGACAGTTACCAATGCTTAATCAGTGAGGCACCTATCTCAGCGATCTGTCTATTT
CGTTCATCCATAGTTGCCTGACTCCCCGTCGTGTAGATAACTACGATACGGGAGGGCTTACCATCTGGCC
CCAGTGCTGCAATGATACCGCGAGACCCACGCTCACCGGCTCCAGATTTATCAGCAATAAACCAGCCAGC
CGGAAGGGCCGAGCGCAGAAGTGGTCCTGCAACTTTATCCGCCTCCATCCAGTCTATTAATTGTTGCCGG
GAAGCTAGAGTAAGTAGTTCGCCAGTTAATAGTTTGCGCAACGTTGTTGCCATTGCTACAGGCATCGTGG
TGTCACGCTCGTCGTTTGGTATGGCTTCATTCAGCTCCGGTTCCCAACGATCAAGGCGAGTTACATGATC
CCCCATGTTGTGCAAAAAAGCGGTTAGCTCCTTCGGTCCTCCGATCGTTGTCAGAAGTAAGTTGGCCGCA
GTGTTATCACTCATGGTTATGGCAGCACTGCATAATTCTCTTACTGTCATGCCATCCGTAAGATGCTTTT
CTGTGACTGGTGAGTACTCAACCAAGTCATTCTGAGAATAGTGTATGCGGCGACCGAGTTGCTCTTGCCC
GGCGTCAATACGGGATAATACCGCGCCACATAGCAGAACTTTAAAAGTGCTCATCATTGGAAAACGTTCT
TCGGGGCGAAAACTCTCAAGGATCTTACCGCTGTTGAGATCCAGTTCGATGTAACCCACTCGTGCACCCA
ACTGATCTTCAGCATCTTTTACTTTCACCAGCGTTTCTGGGTGAGCAAAAACAGGAAGGCAAAATGCCGC
AAAAAAGGGAATAAGGGCGACACGGAAATGTTGAATACTCATACTCTTCCTTTTTCAATATTATTGAAGC
ATTTATCAGGGTTATTGTCTCATGAGCGGATACATATTTGAATGTATTTAGAAAAATAAACAAATAGGGG
TTCCGCGCACATTTCCCCGAAAAGTGCCACCTGG
Features (pLannotate 1.2.2; 22 found; start..end, strand, type, name):
      4..383     +  enhancer       CMV enhancer: human cytomegalovirus immediate early enhancer
    385..660     +  promoter       chicken β-actin promoter: No description available
    661..1677    +  intron         chimeric intron: chimera between introns from chicken β-actin and rabbit β-globin
   1726..1762    +  misc_feature   MCS (fragment): multiple cloning site
   1842..2525    +  CDS            Apobec1: ABEC1_RAT - Experimental evidence at protein level: Swiss-Prot protein existence level 1. Catalytic component of the apolipoprotein B mRNA editing enzyme complex which is responsible for the postranscriptional editing of a CAA codon for Gln to a UAA codon for stop in the APOB mRNA. May also play a role in the epigenetic regulation of gene expression by participating in DNA demethylation. From Rattus norvegicus (Rat).
   2526..2599    +  CDS            ABE(7.10) (fragment): adenine base editor comprising wild-type E. coli TadA fused to the evolved TadA*(7.10) mutant (Gaudelli et al., 2017)
   2622..6539    +  CDS            AsCpf1: CRISPR-associated protein from Acidaminococcus sp. BV3L6 (Zetsche et al., 2015)
   6540..6587    +  CDS            nucleoplasmin NLS: bipartite nuclear localization signal from nucleoplasmin
   6624..6872    +  CDS            UGI: UNGI_BPPB2 - Experimental evidence at protein level: Swiss-Prot protein existence level 1. This protein binds specifically and reversibly to the host uracil-DNA glycosylase, preventing removal of uracil residues from PBS2 DNA by the host uracil-excision repair system. From Bacillus phage PBS2 (Bacteriophage PBS2).
   6918..6989    +  CDS            HBB (fragment): HBB_PONPY - Experimental evidence at transcript level: Swiss-Prot protein existence level 2. Involved in oxygen transport from the lung to the various peripheral tissues. From Pongo pygmaeus (Bornean orangutan).
   7060..7115    +  polyA_signal   β-globin poly(A) signal: rabbit β-globin polyadenylation signal (Gil and Proudfoot, 1987)
   7500..7516    -  protein_bind   lac operator: The lac repressor binds to the lac operator to inhibit transcription in E. coli. This inhibition can be relieved by adding lactose or isopropyl-β-D-thiogalactopyranoside (IPTG). lac repressor encoded by lacI
   7524..7554    -  promoter       lac promoter: promoter for the E. coli lac operon
   7569..7590    -  protein_bind   CAP binding site: CAP binding activates transcription in the presence of cAMP. E. coli catabolite activator protein
   7603..7642    -  CDS            lacI (fragment): lac repressor; lacI; The lac repressor binds to the lac operator to inhibit transcription in E. coli. This inhibition can be relieved by adding lactose or isopropyl-β-D-thiogalactopyranoside (IPTG).
   7649..7671    +  promoter       SV40 promoter (fragment): SV40 enhancer and early promoter
   7695..7830    +  rep_origin     SV40 ori: SV40 origin of replication
   7850..7984    +  polyA_signal   SV40 poly(A) signal: SV40 polyadenylation signal
   7986..8040    -  CDS            lacI (fragment): lac repressor; lacI; The lac repressor binds to the lac operator to inhibit transcription in E. coli. This inhibition can be relieved by adding lactose or isopropyl-β-D-thiogalactopyranoside (IPTG).
   8223..8811    -  rep_origin     ori: high-copy-number ColE1/pMB1/pBR322/pUC origin of replication
   8982..9842    -  CDS            AmpR: β-lactamase; bla; confers resistance to ampicillin, carbenicillin, and related antibiotics
   9843..9947    -  promoter       AmpR promoter: bla
