[The description below was written by a language model from this plasmid's Addgene catalogue record, the feature table of its GenBank file and pLannotate feature annotations shown in this document.]
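Description:
pCAG-NLS(SV40)x2-rAPOBEC1-gs-XTEN-gs-hdenAsCas12a(E174R/S542R/K548R/D908A)-NLS(nucleoplasmin)-gs-UGI-NLS(SV40), also called enAsBE1.2 or RTW1348, is a roughly 10 kb mammalian expression plasmid built by Gibson cloning in the pCAG-CFP backbone. It is propagated in E. coli at high copy from a ColE1/pBR322-type origin under ampicillin selection (AmpR with its own bla promoter). The backbone also retains lac promoter/operator remnants and an SV40 origin with an adjacent SV40 poly(A) signal. No mammalian selection marker is annotated. The fluorescent-protein translations attached to several backbone features appear to be annotation carry-over from the parent vector, not evidence that a CFP gene is still present.

The payload is a single human codon-optimized open reading frame driven by the CAG promoter (CMV enhancer, chicken β-actin promoter and chimeric intron) and terminated by the rabbit β-globin poly(A) signal. From the N terminus it encodes two SV40 nuclear localization signals, the rat cytidine deaminase APOBEC1, a Gly-Ser/XTEN/Gly-Ser linker, and enhanced Acidaminococcus Cas12a. This is followed by a nucleoplasmin NLS, the phage PBS2 uracil glycosylase inhibitor (UGI) and a final SV40 NLS. The Cas12a carries the activity- and targeting-range-enhancing substitutions E174R, S542R and K548R, plus D908A, which abolishes DNase activity. The inactivated Cas12a acts as a crRNA-programmed DNA-binding module that positions the deaminase on target DNA, where it converts cytosine to uracil. UGI blocks uracil excision, favouring a C-to-T outcome. An automated "ABE(7.10)" hit over the linker region simply reflects the shared linker sequence. The plasmid is intended for transient expression of this Cas12a cytosine base editor in human cells. No crRNA cassette is annotated, so the guide must be supplied separately.
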