Addgene plasmid #114082: pCAG-NLS(SV40)x2-rAPOBEC1-gs-XTEN-gs-hdenAsCas12a(E174R/S542R/K548R/D908A)-NLS(nucleoplasmin)-gs-UGI-NLS(SV40)(enAsBE1.2)
Purpose: CAG promoter expression plasmid for human codon optimized enAsBE1.2, also called RTW1348
Depositing lab: Keith Joung & Benjamin Kleinstiver. Depositing organization: Massachusetts General Hospital. Publication: Engineered CRISPR-Cas12a variants with increased activities and improved targeting ranges for gene, epigenetic and base editing. Kleinstiver BP, Sousa AA, Walton RT, Tak YE, Hsu JY, Clement K, Welch MM, Horng JE, Malagon-Lopez J, Scarfo I, Maus MV, Pinello L, Aryee MJ, Joung JK. Nat Biotechnol. 2019 Feb 11. pii: 10.1038/s41587-018-0011-0. doi: 10.1038/s41587-018-0011-0. PubMed 30742127.
Backbone
  Vector backbone: pCAG-CFP
  Backbone manufacturer: Cepko Lab (Addgene plasmid #11179)
  Vector type: Mammalian Expression
Growth in bacteria
  Bacterial resistance: Ampicillin, 100 μg/mL
  Growth temperature: 37°C
  Growth strain: DH5alpha
  Copy number: High Copy
Gene/Insert
  Gene/Insert name: DNase-inactive (D908A) enAsCas12a (E174R/S542R/K548R) fused to N-terminal rAPOBEC1 and C-terminal UGI (enAsBE1.2) (alt name: RTW1348)
  Species: Synthetic
  Mutation: E174R, S542R, K548R and D908A, human codon optimized
  Tag / fusion protein: 2x SV40 NLS (N terminal on insert); SV40 NLS (C terminal on insert)
  Cloning method: Gibson Cloning
Terms and licenses: Academic/Nonprofit Terms; Industry Terms: Not Available to Industry
How to cite: pCAG-NLS(SV40)x2-rAPOBEC1-gs-XTEN-gs-hdenAsCas12a(E174R/S542R/K548R/D908A)-NLS(nucleoplasmin)-gs-UGI-NLS(SV40)(enAsBE1.2) was a gift from Keith Joung & Benjamin Kleinstiver (Addgene plasmid # 114082 ; http://n2t.net/addgene:114082 ; RRID:Addgene_114082)
